Addgene plasmid #67627: dmBACCS2-IRES-dOrai
Purpose: Mammalian expression of dmBACCS2, a Drosophila melanogaster blue light-activated Ca2+ channel switch, and dOrai
Depositing lab: Takao Nakata. Publication: Light generation of intracellular Ca(2+) signals by a genetically encoded protein BACCS. Ishii T, Sato K, Kakumoto T, Miura S, Touhara K, Takeuchi S, Nakata T. Nat Commun. 2015 Aug 18;6:8021. doi: 10.1038/ncomms9021. PubMed 26282514.
Backbone
  Vector backbone: pWPRE/C1 (modified pEGFP-C1)
  Backbone manufacturer: Modified from Clontech
  Backbone size w/o insert (bp): 4581
  Total vector size (bp): 7812
  Modifications to backbone: The woodchuck hepatitis virus posttranscriptional regulatory element (WPRE) was inserted into the BamHI site of pEGFP-C1, and EGFP was removed.
  Vector type: Mammalian Expression
  Selectable markers: Neomycin (select with G418)
Growth in bacteria
  Bacterial resistance: Kanamycin, 50 μg/mL
  Growth temperature: 37°C
  Growth strain: DH5alpha
  Copy number: High Copy
Gene/Insert
  Gene/Insert name: dmBACCS2-IRES-dOrai
  Species: D. melanogaster (fly); Avena sativa (oat)
  Insert size (bp): 3231
  Promoter: CMV
  Cloning method: Restriction Enzyme; 5′ cloning site XhoI (not destroyed); 3′ cloning site SalI (not destroyed)
  Sequencing primers: 5′ CMV Forward; 3′ WPRE-R
Terms and licenses: Academic/Nonprofit Terms; Industry Terms: Not Available to Industry
How to cite: dmBACCS2-IRES-dOrai was a gift from Takao Nakata (Addgene plasmid # 67627 ; http://n2t.net/addgene:67627 ; RRID:Addgene_67627)
