[The description below was written by a language model from this plasmid's Addgene catalogue record and pLannotate feature annotations shown in this document.]
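Description:
dmBACCS2-IRES-dOrai is a mammalian expression plasmid of about 7.8 kb built on pWPRE/C1, a derivative of pEGFP-C1 from which EGFP was removed and into which the woodchuck hepatitis virus posttranscriptional regulatory element (WPRE) was inserted. It replicates at high copy in E. coli from a ColE1/pUC-type origin and also carries an f1 origin. A single NeoR/KanR (aph(3')-II) gene is driven by tandem bacterial (bla) and SV40 early promoters and terminated by the HSV TK poly(A) signal. It provides kanamycin selection in bacteria and G418 selection in mammalian cells.

The roughly 3.2 kb insert, cloned between XhoI and SalI, is a bicistronic cassette under the CMV immediate-early enhancer and promoter. The first cistron encodes dmBACCS2, a blue light-activated Ca2+ channel switch. The feature table shows it as a tandem repeat of two units, each consisting of a flavin-binding LOV-type domain followed by a fragment of Drosophila Stim. The annotation software labels the photosensory domains as miniSOG, but the catalogue lists Avena sativa as a source species, so these hits most likely reflect homology to an oat-derived LOV domain rather than miniSOG itself. An EMCV IRES then allows translation of the second cistron, Drosophila Orai (dOrai), the Ca2+ channel subunit that Stim acts on, from the same transcript. WPRE and the SV40 poly(A) signal follow and support transcript processing and expression.

Co-expressing the fly-derived switch with its cognate channel lets users trigger intracellular Ca2+ signals in mammalian cells with blue light. Short annotated fragments (ble, bGH poly(A), large T antigen) appear to be backbone remnants or partial matches rather than functional parts.
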