Features (pLannotate 1.2.2; 20 found; start..end, strand, type, name):
     61..364     +  enhancer       CMV enhancer: human cytomegalovirus immediate early enhancer
    365..568     +  promoter       CMV promoter: human cytomegalovirus (CMV) immediate early promoter
    660..977     +  CDS            miniSOG: miniSOG is a basic (constitutively fluorescent) cyan fluorescent protein published in 2011, derived from Arabidopsis thaliana. It requires the cofactor flavin for fluorescence.
   1044..1397    +  CDS            Stim (fragment): STIM_DROME - Experimental evidence at protein level: Swiss-Prot protein existence level 1. Plays a role in mediating Ca(2+) influx following depletion of intracellular Ca(2+) stores. From Drosophila melanogaster (Fruit fly).
   1446..1763    +  CDS            miniSOG: miniSOG is a basic (constitutively fluorescent) cyan fluorescent protein published in 2011, derived from Arabidopsis thaliana. It requires the cofactor flavin for fluorescence.
   1830..2135    +  CDS            Stim (fragment): STIM_DROME - Experimental evidence at protein level: Swiss-Prot protein existence level 1. Plays a role in mediating Ca(2+) influx following depletion of intracellular Ca(2+) stores. From Drosophila melanogaster (Fruit fly).
   2186..2759    +  misc_feature   IRES: internal ribosome entry site (IRES) of the encephalomyocarditis virus (EMCV)
   2761..3819    +  CDS            Orai: CRCM1_DROME - Also known as CRACM1 From Drosophila melanogaster (Fruit fly).
   3823..3848    +  misc_feature   MCS (fragment): multiple cloning site
   3862..4450    +  misc_feature   WPRE: woodchuck hepatitis virus posttranscriptional regulatory element
   4488..4572    +  CDS            large T antigen (fragment): large T antigen from SV40 (simian virus 40)
   4595..4716    +  polyA_signal   SV40 poly(A) signal: SV40 polyadenylation signal
   4750..5178    -  rep_origin     f1 ori (sequence partly withheld): f1 bacteriophage origin of replication; arrow indicates direction of (+) strand synthesis
   5205..5309    +  promoter       AmpR promoter: bla
   5311..5668    +  promoter       SV40 promoter: SV40 enhancer and early promoter
   5703..6497    +  CDS            NeoR/KanR: aminoglycoside phosphotransferase from Tn5; aph(3')-II (or nptII); confers resistance to neomycin, kanamycin, and G418 (Geneticin®)
   6518..6670    +  CDS            ble (fragment): BLE_KLEPN - Experimental evidence at protein level: Swiss-Prot protein existence level 1. Binding protein with a strong affinity to the bleomycin family of antibiotics. Binds to CL990; an antimitotic-antibiotic compound. From Klebsiella pneumoniae.
   6729..6776    +  polyA_signal   HSV TK poly(A) signal: herpes simplex virus thymidine kinase polyadenylation signal (Cole and Stacy, 1985)
   6867..6883    -  polyA_signal   bGH poly(A) signal (fragment): bovine growth hormone polyadenylation signal
   7105..7693    +  rep_origin     ori: high-copy-number ColE1/pMB1/pBR322/pUC origin of replication
>Addgene plasmid #67627 | dmBACCS2-IRES-dOrai | depositor full sequence | sequence record 120686 | dmBACCS2-IRES-dOrai sequence 7807 bps
TAGTTATTAATAGTAATCAATTACGGGGTCATTAGTTCATAGCCCATATATGGAGTTCCGCGTTACATAA
CTTACGGTAAATGGCCCGCCTGGCTGACCGCCCAACGACCCCCGCCCATTGACGTCAATAATGACGTATG
TTCCCATAGTAACGCCAATAGGGACTTTCCATTGACGTCAATGGGTGGAGTATTTACGGTAAACTGCCCA
CTTGGCAGTACATCAAGTGTATCATATGCCAAGTACGCCCCCTATTGACGTCAATGACGGTAAATGGCCC
GCCTGGCATTATGCCCAGTACATGACCTTATGGGACTTTCCTACTTGGCAGTACATCTACGTATTAGTCA
TCGCTATTACCATGGTGATGCGGTTTTGGCAGTACATCAATGGGCGTGGATAGCGGTTTGACTCACGGGG
ATTTCCAAGTCTCCACCCCATTGACGTCAATGGGAGTTTGTTTTGGCACCAAAATCAACGGGACTTTCCA
AAATGTCGTAACAACTCCGCCCCATTGACGCAAATGGGCGGTAGGCGTGTACGGTGGGAGGTCTATATAA
GCAGAGCTGGTTTAGTGAACCGTCAGATCCGCTAGCCTCGAGGCCACCATGGGACCGGTCGGAGGAAGCG
GTGGATCTTTGGCTACTACACTTGAACGTATTGAGAAGAACTTTGTCATTACTGACCCAAGATTGCCAGA
TAATCCCATTATATTCGCGTCCGATAGTTTCTTGCAGTTGACAGAATATAGCCGTGAAGAAATTTTGGGA
AGAAACTGCAGGTTTCTACAAGGTCCTGAAACTGATCGCGCGACAGTGAGAAAAATTAGAGATGCCATAG
ATAACCAAACAGAGGTCACTGTTCAGCTGATTAATTATACAAAGAGTGGTAAAAAGTTCTGGAACCTCTT
TCACTTGCAGCCTATGCGAGATCAGAAGGGAGATGTCCAGTACTTTATTGGGGTTCAGTTGGATGGAACT
GAGCATGTCCGAGATGCTGCCGAGAGAGAGGGAGTCATGCTGATTAAGAAAACTGCAGAAAATCTGCAAT
CATGGCTTCAATACACATATGAACTAGAAAGTAAGAATCATCAGAAGAAGCGCACGTCGGCTGAGAAGCA
GCTACAGTCGGCCAGAGAGGCTTGTGAGAAATTGCGTAAGAAACGGTCAAGTTTGGTGGGTGCGTTCGTT
TCCACGCACGGAAAGAGTATTGATGATGTGGATCGGTCGATTGTTGAGGCACGGAATGCCCTCGGAGATG
TAACAAACGAGCTGCAAGAACGACTGCATCGCTGGAAGCAAATCGAGACGTGCCTTGGCTTAAACATTGT
GAACAACAATGGTCTGCCCGGAGGATCCGGAGGAAGTGGAGGAGGTATCCTGCAGTCTCGGGGTGGCAGT
GGTGGTTCAGGCGGTTCTGGATCTTTGGCTACTACACTTGAACGTATTGAGAAGAACTTTGTCATTACTG
ACCCAAGATTGCCAGATAATCCCATTATATTCGCGTCCGATAGTTTCTTGCAGTTGACAGAATATAGCCG
TGAAGAAATTTTGGGAAGAAACTGCAGGTTTCTACAAGGTCCTGAAACTGATCGCGCGACAGTGAGAAAA
ATTAGAGATGCCATAGATAACCAAACAGAGGTCACTGTTCAGCTGATTAATTATACAAAGAGTGGTAAAA
AGTTCTGGAACCTCTTTCACTTGCAGCCTATGCGAGATCAGAAGGGAGATGTCCAGTACTTTATTGGGGT
TCAGTTGGATGGAACTGAGCATGTCCGAGATGCTGCCGAGAGAGAGGGAGTCATGCTGATTAAGAAAACT
GCAGAAAATCTGCAATCATGGCTTCAATACACATATGAACTAGAAAGTAAGAATCATCAGAAGAAGCGCA
CGTCGGCTGAGAAGCAGCTACAGTCGGCCAGAGAGGCTTGTGAGAAATTGCGTAAGAAACGGTCAAGTTT
GGTGGGTGCGTTCGTTTCCACGCACGGAAAGAGTATTGATGATGTGGATCGGTCGATTGTTGAGGCACGG
AATGCCCTCGGAGATGTAACAAACGAGCTGCAAGAACGACTGCATCGCTGGAAGCAAATCGAGACGTGCC
TTGGCTTAAACATTGTGAACAACAATGGTCTGCCCGGCGGCTCTGGAGGTAGCGGACTAGTTTGAGTCGA
GCCGCGGCAATTCCGCCCCTCTCCCTCCCCCCCCCCTAACGTTACTGGCCGAAGCCGCTTGGAATAAGGC
CGGTGTGCGTTTGTCTATATGTTATTTTCCACCATATTGCCGTCTTTTGGCAATGTGAGGGCCCGGAAAC
CTGGCCCTGTCTTCTTGACGAGCATTCCTAGGGGTCTTTCCCCTCTCGCCAAAGGAATGCAAGGTCTGTT
GAATGTCGTGAAGGAAGCAGTTCCTCTGGAAGCTTCTTGAAGACAAACAACGTCTGTAGCGACCCTTTGC
AGGCAGCGGAACCCCCCACCTGGCAACAGGTGCCTCTGCGGCCAAAAGCCACGTGTATAAGATACACCTG
CAAAGGCGGCACAACCCCAGTGCCACGTTGTGAGTTGGATAGTTGTGGAAAGAGTCAAATGGCTCTCCTC
AAGCGTATTCAACAAGGGGCTGAAGGATGCCCAGAAGGTACCCCATTGTATGGGATCTGATCTGGGGCCT
CGGTGCACATGCTTTACATGTGTTTAGTCGAGGTTAAAAAAACGTCTAGGCCCCCCGAACCACGGGGACG
TGGTTTTCCTTTGAAAAACACGATGATAATATGTCTGTGTGGACCACGGCCAACAATTCGGGCCTAGAGA
CGCCAACAAAGTCGCCGATCACGTCGTCGGTTCCGCGGGCATCGAGAAGTTCTGCGGTGATCACCACTGG
AAATCACCAGCAGCACCACTTCCAGCACGTTGTGGCCGCCGCCGTTGCAGCCGCCACTTCAGTGGCCACC
GGTCATCAGTTCCAGCAGCAGTTCCCGCTGCACGCACATCCGCATCCGCATCCACAGCACCACAGCAACA
GTCCCACGGGTAGCGGCAGCAACAGCAACAACAGCGCAGGTTTCCAGCGCACCAGCATCAGCAACTCGCT
GCTGCAGTTCCCGCCGCCCCCGCCCCCTTCCTCACAGAACCAGGCGAAGCCGCGCGGACACCATCGCACC
GCCAGCAGCAGCATGTCGCAATCCGGCGAGGATCTCCACTCGCCCACCTACCTGTCCTGGCGGAAGCTCC
AGCTTAGTCGGGCCAAGCTAAAGGCATCCAGCAAGACGTCCGCCCTGCTCTCCGGATTCGCCATGGTGGC
GATGGTGGAGGTGCAACTGGATCACGATACGAATGTACCACCGGGCATGCTGATAGCCTTCGCCATCTGC
ACCACCCTCCTGGTGGCGGTGCACATGCTGGCCCTGATGATCAGCACCTGTATCCTGCCAAATATTGAGA
CGGTGTGTAATTTGCATAGTATTTCCCTGGTCCACGAATCGCCACACGAGCGTCTCCATTGGTACATTGA
AACGGCGTGGGCATTCTCCACGCTGCTGGGACTCATACTCTTTCTACTGGAGATAGCCATCCTGTGCTGG
GTGAAATTCTATGACCTAAGTCCGCCGGCGGCTTGGTCAGCGTGTGTGGTCCTCATACCGGTGATGATCA
TCTTTATGGCCTTCGCCATTCACTTCTATCGCTCCCTGGTGTCGCACAAATATGAGGTGACAGTCTCGGG
CATCCGTGAGCTGGAGATGCTCAAGGAGCAGATGGAGCAGGATCATTTGGAGCATCACAATAACATACGA
AATAATGGCATGAACTATGGCGCATCCGGGGACATTGTCTAGGTCGACGGTACCGCGGGCCCGGGATCTA
AGCTTATCGATAATCAACCTCTGGATTACAAAATTTGTGAAAGATTGACTGGTATTCTTAACTATGTTGC
TCCTTTTACGCTATGTGGATACGCTGCTTTAATGCCTTTGTATCATGCTATTGCTTCCCGTATGGCTTTC
ATTTTCTCCTCCTTGTATAAATCCTGGTTGCTGTCTCTTTATGAGGAGTTGTGGCCCGTTGTCAGGCAAC
GTGGCGTGGTGTGCACTGTGTTTGCTGACGCAACCCCCACTGGTTGGGGCATTGCCACCACCTGTCAGCT
CCTTTCCGGGACTTTCGCTTTCCCCCTCCCTATTGCCACGGCGGAACTCATCGCCGCCTGCCTTGCCCGC
TGCTGGACAGGGGCTCGGCTGTTGGGCACTGACAATTCCGTGGTGTTGTCGGGGAAATCATCGTCCTTTC
CTTGGCTGCTCGCCTGTGTTGCCACCTGGATTCTGCGCGGGACGTCCTTCTGCTACGTCCCTTCGGCCCT
CAATCCAGCGGACCTTCCTTCCCGCGGCCTGCTGCCGGCTCTGCGGCCTCTTCCGCGTCTTCGCCTTCGC
CCTCAGACGAGTCGGATCTCCCTTTGGGCCGCCTCCCCGCATCGATACCGTGGATCGATCCACCGGATCT
AGATAACTGATCATAATCAGCCATACCACATTTGTAGAGGTTTTACTTGCTTTAAAAAACCTCCCACACC
TCCCCCTGAACCTGAAACATAAAATGAATGCAATTGTTGTTGTTAACTTGTTTATTGCAGCTTATAATGG
TTACAAATAAAGCAATAGCATCACAAATTTCACAAATAAAGCATTTTTTTCACTGCATTCTAGTTGTGGT
TTGTCCAAACTCATCAATGTATCTTAACGCGTAAATTGTAAGCGTTAATATTTTGTTAAAATTCGCGTTA
AATTTTTGTTAAATCAGCTCATTTTTTAACCAATAGGCCGAAATCGGCAAAATCCCTTATAAATCAAAAG
AATAGACCGAGATAGGGT
[37 nt withheld, positions 4849-4885]
AAAGAACGTGGACTCCAACGTCAAAGG
[49 nt withheld, positions 4913-4961]
T
[91 nt withheld, positions 4963-5053]
G
[124 nt withheld, positions 5055-5178]
CAGGTGGCACTTTTCGGGGAAATGTGCGCGGAACCCCTATTTGTTTATTTTTCTAAATACATTCAAATAT
GTATCCGCTCATGAGACAATAACCCTGATAAATGCTTCAATAATATTGAAAAAGGAAGAGTCCTGAGGCG
GAAAGAACCAGCTGTGGAATGTGTGTCAGTTAGGGTGTGGAAAGTCCCCAGGCTCCCCAGCAGGCAGAAG
TATGCAAAGCATGCATCTCAATTAGTCAGCAACCAGGTGTGGAAAGTCCCCAGGCTCCCCAGCAGGCAGA
AGTATGCAAAGCATGCATCTCAATTAGTCAGCAACCATAGTCCCGCCCCTAACTCCGCCCATCCCGCCCC
TAACTCCGCCCAGTTCCGCCCATTCTCCGCCCCATGGCTGACTAATTTTTTTTATTTATGCAGAGGCCGA
GGCCGCCTCGGCCTCTGAGCTATTCCAGAAGTAGTGAGGAGGCTTTTTTGGAGGCCTAGGCTTTTGCAAA
GATCGATCAAGAGACAGGATGAGGATCGTTTCGCATGATTGAACAAGATGGATTGCACGCAGGTTCTCCG
GCCGCTTGGGTGGAGAGGCTATTCGGCTATGACTGGGCACAACAGACAATCGGCTGCTCTGATGCCGCCG
TGTTCCGGCTGTCAGCGCAGGGGCGCCCGGTTCTTTTTGTCAAGACCGACCTGTCCGGTGCCCTGAATGA
ACTGCAAGACGAGGCAGCGCGGCTATCGTGGCTGGCCACGACGGGCGTTCCTTGCGCAGCTGTGCTCGAC
GTTGTCACTGAAGCGGGAAGGGACTGGCTGCTATTGGGCGAAGTGCCGGGGCAGGATCTCCTGTCATCTC
ACCTTGCTCCTGCCGAGAAAGTATCCATCATGGCTGATGCAATGCGGCGGCTGCATACGCTTGATCCGGC
TACCTGCCCATTCGACCACCAAGCGAAACATCGCATCGAGCGAGCACGTACTCGGATGGAAGCCGGTCTT
GTCGATCAGGATGATCTGGACGAAGAGCATCAGGGGCTCGCGCCAGCCGAACTGTTCGCCAGGCTCAAGG
CGAGCATGCCCGACGGCGAGGATCTCGTCGTGACCCATGGCGATGCCTGCTTGCCGAATATCATGGTGGA
AAATGGCCGCTTTTCTGGATTCATCGACTGTGGCCGGCTGGGTGTGGCGGACCGCTATCAGGACATAGCG
TTGGCTACCCGTGATATTGCTGAAGAGCTTGGCGGCGAATGGGCTGACCGCTTCCTCGTGCTTTACGGTA
TCGCCGCTCCCGATTCGCAGCGCATCGCCTTCTATCGCCTTCTTGACGAGTTCTTCTGAGCGGGACTCTG
GGGTTCGAAATGACCGACCAAGCGACGCCCAACCTGCCATCACGAGATTTCGATTCCACCGCCGCCTTCT
ATGAAAGGTTGGGCTTCGGAATCGTTTTCCGGGACGCCGGCTGGATGATCCTCCAGCGCGGGGATCTCAT
GCTGGAGTTCTTCGCCCACCCTAGGGGGAGGCTAACTGAAACACGGAAGGAGACAATACCGGAAGGAACC
CGCGCTATGACGGCAATAAAAAGACAGAATAAAACGCACGGTGTTGGGTCGTTTGTTCATAAACGCGGGG
TTCGGTCCCAGGGCTGGCACTCTGTCGATACCCCACCGAGACCCCATTGGGGCCAATACGCCCGCGTTTC
TTCCTTTTCCCCACCCCACCCCCCAAGTTCGGGTGAAGGCCCAGGGCTCGCAGCCAACGTCGGGGCGGCA
GGCCCTGCCATAGCCTCAGGTTACTCATATATACTTTAGATTGATTTAAAACTTCATTTTTAATTTAAAA
GGATCTAGGTGAAGATCCTTTTTGATAATCTCATGACCAAAATCCCTTAACGTGAGTTTTCGTTCCACTG
AGCGTCAGACCCCGTAGAAAAGATCAAAGGATCTTCTTGAGATCCTTTTTTTCTGCGCGTAATCTGCTGC
TTGCAAACAAAAAAACCACCGCTACCAGCGGTGGTTTGTTTGCCGGATCAAGAGCTACCAACTCTTTTTC
CGAAGGTAACTGGCTTCAGCAGAGCGCAGATACCAAATACTGTCCTTCTAGTGTAGCCGTAGTTAGGCCA
CCACTTCAAGAACTCTGTAGCACCGCCTACATACCTCGCTCTGCTAATCCTGTTACCAGTGGCTGCTGCC
AGTGGCGATAAGTCGTGTCTTACCGGGTTGGACTCAAGACGATAGTTACCGGATAAGGCGCAGCGGTCGG
GCTGAACGGGGGGTTCGTGCACACAGCCCAGCTTGGAGCGAACGACCTACACCGAACTGAGATACCTACA
GCGTGAGCTATGAGAAAGCGCCACGCTTCCCGAAGGGAGAAAGGCGGACAGGTATCCGGTAAGCGGCAGG
GTCGGAACAGGAGAGCGCACGAGGGAGCTTCCAGGGGGAAACGCCTGGTATCTTTATAGTCCTGTCGGGT
TTCGCCACCTCTGACTTGAGCGTCGATTTTTGTGATGCTCGTCAGGGGGGCGGAGCCTATGGAAAAACGC
CAGCAACGCGGCCTTTTTACGGTTCCTGGCCTTTTGCTGGCCTTTTGCTCACATGTTCTTTCCTGCGTTA
TCCCCTGATTCTGTGGATAACCGTATTACCGCCATGCAT
