>Addgene plasmid #67627 | dmBACCS2-IRES-dOrai | addgene partial sequence | sequence record 119385 | CMV-F 5'-CGCAAATGGGCGGTAGGCGTG-3'
CTGGTTTAGTGAACCGTCAGATCCGCTAGCCTCGAGGCCACCATGGGACCGGTCGGAGGAAGCGGTGGAT
CTTTGGCTACTACACTTGAACGTATTGAGAAGAACTTTGTCATTACTGACCCAAGATTGCCAGATAATCC
CATTATATTCGCGTCCGATAGTTTCTTGCAGTTGACAGAATATAGCCGTGAAGAAATTTTGGGAAGAAAC
TGCAGGTTTCTACAAGGTCCTGAAACTGATCGCGCGACAGTGAGAAAAATTAGAGATGCCATAGATAACC
AAACAGAGGTCACTGTTCAGCTGATTAATTATACAAAGAGTGGTAAAAAGTTCTGGAACCTCTTTCACTT
GCAGCCTATGCGAGATCAGAAGGGAGATGTCCAGTACTTTATTGGGGTTCAGTTGGATGGAACTGAGCAT
GTCCGAGATGCTGCCGAGAGAGAGGGAGTCATGCTGATTAAGAAAACTGCAGAAAATCTGCAATCATGGC
TTCAATACACATATGAACTAGAAAGTAAGAATCATCAGAAGAAGCGCACGTCGGCTGAGAAGCAGCTACA
GTCGGCCAGAGAGGCTTGTGAGAAATTGCGTAAGAAACGGTCAAGTTTGGTGGGTGCGTTCGTTTCCACG
CACGGAAAGAGTATTGATGATGTGGATCGGTCGATTGTTGAGGCACGGAATGCCCTCGGAGATGTAACAA
ACGAGCTGCAAGAACGACTGCATCGCTGGAAGCAAATCGAGACGTGCCTTGGCTTAAACATTGTGAACAA
CAATGGTCTGCCCGGAGGATCCGGAGGAAGTGGAGGAGGTATCCTGCAGTCTCGGGGTGGCAGTGGTGGT
TCAGGCGGTTCTGGATCTTTGGCTACTACACTTGAACGTATTGAGAAGAACTTTGTCATTACTGACCCAA
GATTGCCAGATAATCCCATTATATTCGCGTCCGATAGTTTCTTGCAGTTGACAGAATATAGCCGTGAAGA
AATTTTGGGAAGAAACTGCAGGTTTCTACAAGGTCCTGAAACTGATCGCGCGACAGTGAGAAAAATTAGA
GATGCCATAGATAACCAAACAGAGGTCACTGTT
