>Addgene plasmid #67627 | dmBACCS2-IRES-dOrai | addgene partial sequence | sequence record 119388 | WPRE-R 5'-CATAGCGTAAAAGGAGCAACA-3'
AATTTTGTAATCCAGAGGTTGATTATCGATAAGCTTAGATCCCGGGCCCGCGGTACCGTCGACCTAGACA
ATGTCCCCGGATGCGCCATAGTTCATGCCATTATTTCGTATGTTATTGTGATGCTCCAAATGATCCTGCT
CCATCTGCTCCTTGAGCATCTCCAGCTCACGGATGCCCGAGACTGTCACCTCATATTTGTGCGACACCAG
GGAGCGATAGAAGTGAATGGCGAAGGCCATAAAGATGATCATCACCGGTATGAGGACCACACACGCTGAC
CAAGCCGCCGGCGGACTTAGGTCATAGAATTTCACCCAGCACAGGATGGCTATCTCCAGTAGAAAGAGTA
TGAGTCCCAGCAGCGTGGAGAATGCCCACGCCGTTTCAATGTACCAATGGAGACGCTCGTGTGGCGATTC
GTGGACCAGGGAAATACTATGCAAATTACACACCGTCTCAATATTTGGCAGGATACAGGTGCTGATCATC
AGGGCCAGCATGTGCACCGCCACCAGGAGGGTGGTGCAGATGGCGAAGGCTATCAGCATGCCCGGTGGTA
CATTCGTATCGTGATCCAGTTGCACCTCCACCATCGCCACCATGGCGAATCCGGAGAGCAGGGCGGACGT
CTTGCTGGATGCCTTTAGCTTGGCCCGACTAAGCTGGAGCTTCCGCCAGGACAGGTAGGTGGGCGAGTGG
AGATCCTCGCCGGATTGCGACATGCTGCTGCTGGCGGTGCGATGGTGTCCGCGCGGCTTCGCCTGGTTCT
GTGAGGAAGGGGGCGGGGGCGGCGGGAACTGCAGCAGCGAGTTGCTGATGCTGGTGCGCTGGAAACCTGC
GCTGTTGTTGCTGTTGCTGCCGCTACCCGTGGGACTGTTGCTGTGGTGCTGTGGATGCGGATGCGGATGT
GCGTGCAGCGGGAACTGCTGCTGGAACTGATGACCGGTGGCCACTGAAGTGGCGGCTGCAACGGCGGCGG
CCACAACGTGCTGGAAGTGGTGCTGCTGGTGATTTCCAG
