>Addgene plasmid #67627 | dmBACCS2-IRES-dOrai | addgene partial sequence | sequence record 120684 | IRES-F 5'-TGGCTCTCCTCAAGCGTATT-3'
CCAGAAGGTACCCCATTGTATGGGATCTGATCTGGGGCCTCGGTGCACATGCTTTACATGTGTTTAGTCG
AGGTTAAAAAAACGTCTAGGCCCCCCGAACCACGGGGACGTGGTTTTCCTTTGAAAAACACGATGATAAT
ATGTCTGTGTGGACCACGGCCAACAATTCGGGCCTAGAGACGCCAACAAAGTCGCCGATCACGTCGTCGG
TTCCGCGGGCATCGAGAAGTTCTGCGGTGATCACCACTGGAAATCACCAGCAGCACCACTTCCAGCACGT
TGTGGCCGCCGCCGTTGCAGCCGCCACTTCAGTGGCCACCGGTCATCAGTTCCAGCAGCAGTTCCCGCTG
CACGCACATCCGCATCCGCATCCACAGCACCACAGCAACAGTCCCACGGGTAGCGGCAGCAACAGCAACA
ACAGCGCAGGTTTCCAGCGCACCAGCATCAGCAACTCGCTGCTGCAGTTCCCGCCGCCCCCGCCCCCTTC
CTCACAGAACCAGGCGAAGCCGCGCGGACACCATCGCACCGCCAGCAGCAGCATGTCGCAATCCGGCGAG
GATCTCCACTCGCCCACCTACCTGTCCTGGCGGAAGCTCCAGCTTAGTCGGGCCAAGCTAAAGGCATCCA
GCAAGACGTCCGCCCTGCTCTCCGGATTCGCCATGGTGGCGATGGTGGAGGTGCAACTGGATCACGATAC
GAATGTACCACCGGGCATGCTGATAGCCTTCGCCATCTGCACCACCCTCCTGGTGGCGGTGCACATGCTG
GCCCTGATGATCAGCACCTGTATCCTGCCAAATATTGAGACGGTGTGTAATTTGCATAGTATTTCCCTGG
TCCACGAATCGCCACACGAGCGTCTCCATTGGTACATTGAAACGGCGTGGGCATTCTCCACGCTGCTGGG
ACTCATACTCTTTCTACTGGAGATAGCCATCCTGTGCTGGGTGAAATTCTATGACCTAAGTCCGCCGGCG
GCTTGGTCAGCGTGTGTGGTCCTCATACCGGTGATGATCATCTTTATGGCCTTCGCCATTCACTTCTATC
GCTCCCTGGTGTCGCACAAATATGAGGTGACAGTCTCGGGCATC
